>Addgene plasmid #83104 | pLX304 PCSK5 (R511C)-V5 blast | depositor partial sequence | sequence record 158062 | PCSK5 R511C predicted insert
ATGGGCTGGGGGAGCCGCTGCTGCTGCCCGGGACGTTTGGACCTGCTGTGCGTGCTGGCGCTGCTCGGGG
GCTGCCTGCTCCCCGTGTGTCGGACGCGCGTCTACACCAACCACTGGGCAGTCAAAATCGCCGGGGGCTT
CCCGGAGGCCAACCGTATCGCCAGCAAGTACGGATTCATCAACATAGGACAGATAGGGGCCCTGAAGGAC
TACTACCACTTCTACCATAGCAGGACGATTAAAAGGTCAGTTATCTCGAGCAGAGGGACCCACAGTTTCA
TTTCAATGGAACCAAAGGTGGAATGGATCCAACAGCAAGTGGTAAAAAAGCGGACAAAGAGGGATTATGA
CTTCAGTCGTGCCCAGTCTACCTATTTCAATGATCCCAAGTGGCCCAGCATGTGGTATATGCACTGCAGT
GACAATACACATCCCTGCCAGTCTGACATGAATATCGAAGGAGCCTGGAAGAGAGGCTACACGGGAAAGA
ACATTGTGGTCACTATCCTGGATGACGGAATTGAGAGAACCCATCCAGATCTGATGCAAAACTACGATGC
TCTGGCAAGTTGCGACGTGAATGGGAATGACTTGGACCCAATGCCTCGTTATGATGCAAGCAACGAGAAC
AAGCATGGGACTCGCTGTGCTGGAGAAGTGGCAGCCGCTGCAAACAATTCGCACTGCACAGTCGGAATTG
CTTTCAACGCCAAGATCGGAGGAGTGCGAATGCTGGACGGAGATGTCACGGACATGGTTGAAGCAAAATC
AGTTAGCTTCAACCCCCAGCACGTGCACATTTACAGCGCCAGCTGGGGCCCGGATGATGATGGCAAGACT
GTGGACGGACCAGCCCCCCTCACCCGGCAAGCCTTTGAAAACGGCGTTAGAATGGGGCGGAGAGGCCTCG
GCTCTGTGTTTGTTTGGGCATCTGGAAATGGTGGAAGGAGCAAAGACCACTGCTCCTGTGATGGCTACAC
CAACAGCATCTACACCATCTCCATCAGCAGCACTGCAGAAAGCGGAAAGAAACCTTGGTACCTGGAAGAG
TGTTCATCCACGCTGGCCACAACCTACAGCAGCGGGGAGTCCTACGATAAGAAAATCATCACTACAGATC
TGAGGCAGCGTTGCACGGACAACCACACTGGGACGTCAGCCTCAGCCCCCATGGCTGCAGGCATCATTGC
GCTGGCCCTGGAAGCCAATCCGTTTCTGACCTGGAGAGACGTACAGCATGTTATTGTCAGGACTTCCCGT
GCGGGACATTTGAACGCTAATGACTGGAAAACCAATGCTGCTGGTTTTAAGGTGAGCCATCTTTATGGAT
TTGGACTGATGGACGCAGAAGCCATGGTGATGGAGGCAGAGAAGTGGACCACCGTTCCCCGGCAGCACGT
GTGTGTGGAGAGCACAGACCGACAAATCAAGACAATCCGCCCTAACAGTGCAGTGCGCTCCATCTACAAA
GCTTCAGGCTGCTCGGATAACCCCAACCGCCATGTCAACTACCTGGAGCACGTCGTTGTGTGCATCACCA
TCACCCACCCCAGGAGAGGAGACCTGGCCATCTACCTGACCTCGCCCTCTGGAACTAGGTCTCAGCTTTT
GGCCAACAGGCTATTTGATCACTCCATGGAAGGATTCAAAAACTGGGAGTTCATGACCATTCATTGCTGG
GGAGAAAGAGCTGCTGGTGACTGGGTCCTTGAAGTTTATGATACTCCCTCTCAGCTAAGGAACTTTAAGA
CTCCAGGTAAATTGAAAGAATGGTCTTTGGTCCTCTACGGCACCTCCGTGCAGCCATATTCACCAACCAA
TGAATTTCCGAAAGTGGAACGGTTCCGCTATAGCCGAGTTGAAGACCCCACAGACGACTATGGCACAGAG
GATTATGCAGGTCCCTGCGACCCTGAGTGCAGTGAGGTTGGCTGTGACGGGCCAGGACCAGACCACTGCA
ATGACTGTTTGCACTACTACTACAAGCTGAAAAACAATACCAGGATCTGTGTCTCCAGCTGCCCCCCTGG
CCACTACCACGCCGACAAGAAGCGCTGCAGGAAGTGTGCCCCCAACTGTGAGTCCTGCTTTGGGAGCCAT
GGTGACCAATGCATGTCCTGCAAATATGGATACTTTCTGAATGAAGAAACCAACAGCTGTGTTACTCACT
GCCCTGATGGGTCATATCAGGATACCAAGAAAAATCTTTGCCGGAAATGCAGTGAAAACTGCAAGACATG
TACTGAATTCCATAACTGTACAGAATGTAGGGATGGGTTAAGCCTGCAGGGATCCCGGTGCTCTGTCTCC
TGTGAAGATGGACGGTATTTCAACGGCCAGGACTGCCAGCCCTGCCACCGCTTCTGCGCCACTTGTGCTG
GGGCAGGAGCTGATGGGTGCATTAACTGCACAGAGGGCTACTTCATGGAGGATGGGAGATGCGTGCAGAG
CTGTAGTATCAGCTATTACTTTGACCACTCTTCAGAGAATGGATACAAATCCTGCAAAAAATGTGATATC
AGTTGTTTGACGTGCAATGGCCCAGGATTCAAGAACTGTACAAGCTGCCCTAGTGGGTATCTCTTAGACT
TAGGAATGTGTCAAATGGGAGCCATTTGCAAGGATGCAACGGAAGAGTCCTGGGCGGAAGGAGGCTTCTG
TATGCTTGTGAAAAAGAACAATCTGTGCCAACGGAAGGTTCTTCAACAACTTTGCTGCAAAACATGTACA
TTTCAAGGCTGC
