>Addgene plasmid #83104 | pLX304 PCSK5 (R511C)-V5 blast | addgene partial sequence | sequence record 160975 | CMV-F 5'-CGCAAATGGGCGGTAGGCGTG-3'
ACTGTCGGGATCAACAAGTTTGTACAAAAAAGTTGGCATGGGCTGGGGGAGCCGCTGCTGCTGCCCGGGA
CGTTTGGACCTGCTGTGCGTGCTGGCGCTGCTCGGGGGCTGCCTGCTCCCCGTGTGTCGGACGCGCGTCT
ACACCAACCACTGGGCAGTCAAAATCGCCGGGGGCTTCCCGGAGGCCAACCGTATCGCCAGCAAGTACGG
ATTCATCAACATAGGACAGATAGGGGCCCTGAAGGACTACTACCACTTCTACCATAGCAGGACGATTAAA
AGGTCAGTTATCTCGAGCAGAGGGACCCACAGTTTCATTTCAATGGAACCAAAGGTGGAATGGATCCAAC
AGCAAGTGGTAAAAAAGCGGACAAAGAGGGATTATGACTTCAGTCGTGCCCAGTCTACCTATTTCAATGA
TCCCAAGTGGCCCAGCATGTGGTATATGCACTGCAGTGACAATACACATCCCTGCCAGTCTGACATGAAT
ATCGAAGGAGCCTGGAAGAGAGGCTACACGGGAAAGAACATTGTGGTCACTATCCTGGATGACGGAATTG
AGAGAACCCATCCAGATCTGATGCAAAACTACGATGCTCTGGCAAGTTGCGACGTGAATGGGAATGACTT
GGACCCAATGCCTCGTTATGATGCAAGCAACGAGAACAAGCATGGGACTCGCTGTGCTGGAGAAGTGGCA
GCCGCTGCAAACAATTCGCACTGCACAGTCGGAATTGCTTTCAACGCCAAGATCGGAGGAGTGCGAATGC
TGGACGGAGATGTCACGGACATG
