>Addgene plasmid #83104 | pLX304 PCSK5 (R511C)-V5 blast | addgene partial sequence | sequence record 160976 | WPRE-R 5'-CATAGCGTAAAAGGAGCAACA-3'
ATCCAGAGGTTGATTGTCGACTTAACGCGCCACCGGTTAGCGCTAGCTCATTACTACGTAGAATCGAGAC
CGAGGAGAGGGTTAGGGATAGGCTTACCAACCACTTTGTACAAGAAAGTTGGGCAGCCTTGAAATGTACA
TGTTTTGCAGCAAAGTTGTTGAAGAACCTTCCGTTGGCACAGATTGTTCTTTTTCACAAGCATACAGAAG
CCTCCTTCCGCCCAGGACTCTTCCGTTGCATCCTTGCAAATGGCTCCCATTTGACACATTCCTAAGTCTA
AGAGATACCCACTAGGGCAGCTTGTACAGTTCTTGAATCCTGGGCCATTGCACGTCAAACAACTGATATC
ACATTTTTTGCAGGATTTGTATCCATTCTCTGAAGAGTGGTCAAAGTAATAGCTGATACTACAGCTCTGC
ACGCATCTCCCATCCTCCATGAAGTAGCCCTCTGTGCAGTTAATGCACCCATCAGCTCCTGCCCCAGCAC
AAGTGGCGCAGAAGCGGTGGCAGGGCTGGCAGTCCTGGCCGTTGAAATACCGTCCATCTTCACAGGAGAC
AGAGCACCGGGATCCCTGCAGGCTTAACCCATCCCTACATTCTGTACAGTTATGGAATTCAGTACATGTC
TTGCAGTTTTCACTGCATTTCCGGCAAAGATTTTTCTTGGTATCCTGATATGACCCATCAGGGCAGTGAG
TAACACAGCTGTTGGTTTCTTCATTCAGAAAGTATCCATATTTGCAGGACATGCATTGGTCACCATGGCT
CCCAAAGCAGGACTCACAGTTGGG
