>Addgene plasmid #83104 | pLX304 PCSK5 (R511C)-V5 blast | addgene partial sequence | sequence record 161091 | PCSK5-F 5'-caccaacagcatctacacca-3'
AGAGTGTTCATCCACGCTGGCCACAACCTACAGCAGCGGGGAGTCCTACGATAAGAAAATCATCACTACA
GATCTGAGGCAGCGTTGCACGGACAACCACACTGGGACGTCAGCCTCAGCCCCCATGGCTGCAGGCATCA
TTGCGCTGGCCCTGGAAGCCAATCCGTTTCTGACCTGGAGAGACGTACAGCATGTTATTGTCAGGACTTC
CCGTGCGGGACATTTGAACGCTAATGACTGGAAAACCAATGCTGCTGGTTTTAAGGTGAGCCATCTTTAT
GGATTTGGACTGATGGACGCAGAAGCCATGGTGATGGAGGCAGAGAAGTGGACCACCGTTCCCCGGCAGC
ACGTGTGTGTGGAGAGCACAGACCGACAAATCAAGACAATCCGCCCTAACAGTGCAGTGCGCTCCATCTA
CAAAGCTTCAGGCTGCTCGGATAACCCCAACCGCCATGTCAACTACCTGGAGCACGTCGTTGTGTGCATC
ACCATCACCCACCCCAGGAGAGGAGACCTGGCCATCTACCTGACCTCGCCCTCTGGAACTAGGTCTCAGC
TTTTGGCCAACAGGCTATTTGATCACTCCATGGAAGGATTCAAAAACTGGGAGTTCATGACCATTCATTG
CTGGGGAGAAAGAGCTGCTGGTGACTGGGTCCTTGAAGTTTATGATACTCCCTCTCAGCTAAGGAACTTT
AAGACTCCAGGTAAATTGAAAGAATGGTCTTTGGTCCTCTACGGCACCTCCGTGCAGCCATATTCACCAA
CCA
