[The description below was written by a language model from this plasmid's Addgene catalogue record.]
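Description:
pLX304 PCSK5 (R511C)-V5 blast is a lentiviral mammalian expression plasmid built on the pLX304 backbone (about 9.4 kb without insert). It was designed for constitutive, stable expression of a mutant form of the human proprotein convertase PC5A, the product of the PCSK5 gene (also known as PC5, PC6 or SPC6). It is propagated in bacteria as a low-copy plasmid under ampicillin selection, in a strain suited to maintaining repeat-containing lentiviral vectors. Transduced mammalian cells are selected with blasticidin. No feature table accompanies the record, so the promoter driving the insert, the promoter driving the blasticidin marker, the origin of replication and the specific viral elements (LTRs, packaging signal and so on) are not stated.

The insert is an approximately 2.7 kb human PCSK5 open reading frame derived from a Human ORFeome collection clone. Arginine 511 was changed to cysteine by site-directed mutagenesis of the wild-type sequence. The coding sequence is fused at its C terminus to a V5 epitope tag supplied by the backbone, which allows the recombinant protein to be detected or immunoprecipitated with anti-V5 antibodies and distinguished from endogenous PC5A.

As a lentiviral transfer vector, it would be packaged into viral particles to deliver and integrate the expression cassette into target cells, giving blasticidin-resistant populations that stably express the R511C mutant. The associated publication concerns loss of GDF11 tumour-suppressor activity through precursor sequestration in triple-negative breast cancer. This suggests the construct was used to examine how the PC5A variant affects convertase function in that setting, although the record does not describe the functional consequence of the mutation.
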