Addgene plasmid #83104: pLX304 PCSK5 (R511C)-V5 blast
Purpose: Lentiviral vector for constitutive expression of human mutant PC5A (R511C) with C-terminal V5 tag
Depositing lab: Kevin Janes. Depositing organization: University of Virginia. Publication: Tumor-Suppressor Inactivation of GDF11 Occurs by Precursor Sequestration in Triple-Negative Breast Cancer. Bajikar SS, Wang CC, Borten MA, Pereira EJ, Atkins KA, Janes KA. Dev Cell. 2017 Nov 20;43(4):418-435.e13. doi: 10.1016/j.devcel.2017.10.027. PubMed 29161592.
Backbone
  Vector backbone: pLX304
  Backbone manufacturer: Addgene #25890
  Backbone size w/o insert (bp): 9377
  Vector type: Mammalian Expression, Lentiviral
  Selectable markers: Blasticidin
Growth in bacteria
  Bacterial resistance: Ampicillin, 100 μg/mL
  Growth temperature: 37°C
  Growth strain: NEB Stable
  Copy number: Low Copy
Gene/Insert
  Gene/Insert name: PCSK5 (alt names: PC5A; PC5; SPC6)
  Species: H. sapiens (human)
  Insert size (bp): 2742
  Mutation: Changed Arginine 511 to Cysteine
  Entrez Gene: PCSK5 (a.k.a. PC5, PC6, PC6A, SPC6)
  Tag / fusion protein: V5 (C terminal on backbone)
Resource information
  A portion of this plasmid was derived from a plasmid made by: Thermo Open Biosystems Human ORFeome version 5.1 #7239
Terms and licenses: Academic/Nonprofit Terms; Industry Terms: Not Available to Industry
Depositor comments: Plasmid for stable expression of human PC5A (PCSK5) mutant R511C with C-terminal V5 tag. Wild-type PCSK5 sequence was mutated with QuikChange Site Directed Mutagenesis.
How to cite: pLX304 PCSK5 (R511C)-V5 blast was a gift from Kevin Janes (Addgene plasmid # 83104 ; http://n2t.net/addgene:83104 ; RRID:Addgene_83104)
